>Addgene plasmid #36859 | pGEX6P1-Syndapin1fl | depositor full sequence | sequence record 46056 | pGEX6P1-Syndapin1fl sequence 6292 bps
ACGTTATCGACTGCACGGTGCACCAATGCTTCTGGCGTCAGGCAGCCATCGGAAGCTGTGGTATGGCTGT
GCAGGTCGTAAATCACTGCATAATTCGTGTCGCTCAAGGCGCACTCCCGTTCTGGATAATGTTTTTTGCG
CCGACATCATAACGGTTCTGGCAAATATTCTGAAATGAGCTGTTGACAATTAATCATCGGCTCGTATAAT
GTGTGGAATTGTGAGCGGATAACAATTTCACACAGGAAACAGTATTCATGTCCCCTATACTAGGTTATTG
GAAAATTAAGGGCCTTGTGCAACCCACTCGACTTCTTTTGGAATATCTTGAAGAAAAATATGAAGAGCAT
TTGTATGAGCGCGATGAAGGTGATAAATGGCGAAACAAAAAGTTTGAATTGGGTTTGGAGTTTCCCAATC
TTCCTTATTATATTGATGGTGATGTTAAATTAACACAGTCTATGGCCATCATACGTTATATAGCTGACAA
GCACAACATGTTGGGTGGTTGTCCAAAAGAGCGTGCAGAGATTTCAATGCTTGAAGGAGCGGTTTTGGAT
ATTAGATACGGTGTTTCGAGAATTGCATATAGTAAAGACTTTGAAACTCTCAAAGTTGATTTTCTTAGCA
AGCTACCTGAAATGCTGAAAATGTTCGAAGATCGTTTATGTCATAAAACATATTTAAATGGTGATCATGT
AACCCATCCTGACTTCATGTTGTATGACGCTCTTGATGTTGTTTTATACATGGACCCAATGTGCCTGGAT
GCGTTCCCAAAATTAGTTTGTTTTAAAAAACGTATTGAAGCTATCCCACAAATTGATAAGTACTTGAAAT
CCAGCAAGTATATAGCATGGCCTTTGCAGGGCTGGCAAGCCACGTTTGGTGGTGGCGACCATCCTCCAAA
ATCGGATCTGGAAGTTCTGTTCCAGGGGCCCCTGGGATCCATGTCTGGCTCCTACGATGAGGCCTCAGAG
GAGATCACAGATAGCTTCTGGGAGGTGGGGAACTACAAGCGGACGGTGAAGCGCATCGACGATGGGCACC
GCCTGTGCAACGACCTCATGAGCTGCGTGCAGGAGCGCGCCAAGATCGAGAAGGCATACGCGCAGCAGCT
CACCGACTGGGCCAAGCGCTGGCGCCAGCTCATCGAGAAAGGTCCTCAGTATGGCAGCCTGGAGCGGGCG
TGGGGCGCCATGATGACAGAAGCAGATAAGGTCAGCGAGCTGCACCAGGAGGTGAAGAACAGCCTGCTGA
ATGAGGACCTGGAGAAAGTCAAGAACTGGCAGAAGGATGCCTATCACAAGCAGATCATGGGTGGCTTCAA
GGAGACGAAAGAGGCCGAGGATGGCTTCCGAAAGGCCCAGAAGCCCTGGGCTAAAAAGATGAAGGAGCTA
GAGGCGGCCAAGAAGGCCTATCACTTGGCTTGTAAGGAGGAAAGGCTGGCCATGACCCGGGAGATGAACA
GTAAGACAGAGCAGTCGGTCACCCCTGAACAGCAGAAGAAACTTGTGGACAAAGTGGACAAATGCAGACA
GGATGTGCAAAAGACTCAGGAGAAGTATGAGAAGGTGCTGGAAGATGTGGGCAAGACCACACCACAGTAC
ATGGAGGGCATGGAGCAGGTGTTTGAGCAGTGCCAGCAGTTTGAGGAGAAGCGGCTGGTCTTCCTGAAGG
AAGTCCTGCTGGATATCAAACGGCATCTCAACCTAGCGGAGAACAGCAGCTACATGCATGTCTACCGAGA
ACTGGAGCAGGCCATCCGGGGGGCCGATGCCCAGGAGGACCTCAGGTGGTTCCGCAGCACCAGTGGCCCC
GGGATGCCCATGAACTGGCCGCAGTTCGAGGAGTGGAACCCAGACCTCCCGCACACCACTGCCAAGAAGG
AGAAACAGCCTAAGAAGGCAGAGGGGGCCACCCTGAGCAATGCCACTGGGGCTGTAGAATCCACATCCCA
GGCTGGGGACCGTGGCAGTGTTAGCAGCTATGACCGAGGCCAAACATATGCCACCGAGTGGTCAGACGAT
GAGAGCGGAAACCCCTTCGGGGGCAATGAGGCCAATGGTGGCGCCAACCCCTTCGAGGATGATGCCAAGG
GAGTTCGTGTACGGGCACTCTATGACTACGACGGTCAGGAGCAGGATGAGCTCAGCTTCAAGGCCGGAGA
TGAGCTCACCAAGCTCGGAGAGGAAGACGAACAGGGTTGGTGCCGCGGGCGGCTGGACAGCGGACAGCTG
GGCCTCTATCCTGCCAACTACGTTGAGGCTATATAGCTCGAGCGGCCGCATCGTGACTGACTGACGATCT
GCCTCGCGCGTTTCGGTGATGACGGTGAAAACCTCTGACACATGCAGCTCCCGGAGACGGTCACAGCTTG
TCTGTAAGCGGATGCCGGGAGCAGACAAGCCCGTCAGGGCGCGTCAGCGGGTGTTGGCGGGTGTCGGGGC
GCAGCCATGACCCAGTCACGTAGCGATAGCGGAGTGTATAATTCTTGAAGACGAAAGGGCCTCGTGATAC
GCCTATTTTTATAGGTTAATGTCATGATAATAATGGTTTCTTAGACGTCAGGTGGCACTTTTCGGGGAAA
TGTGCGCGGAACCCCTATTTGTTTATTTTTCTAAATACATTCAAATATGTATCCGCTCATGAGACAATAA
CCCTGATAAATGCTTCAATAATATTGAAAAAGGAAGAGTATGAGTATTCAACATTTCCGTGTCGCCCTTA
TTCCCTTTTTTGCGGCATTTTGCCTTCCTGTTTTTGCTCACCCAGAAACGCTGGTGAAAGTAAAAGATGC
TGAAGATCAGTTGGGTGCACGAGTGGGTTACATCGAACTGGATCTCAACAGCGGTAAGATCCTTGAGAGT
TTTCGCCCCGAAGAACGTTTTCCAATGATGAGCACTTTTAAAGTTCTGCTATGTGGCGCGGTATTATCCC
GTGTTGACGCCGGGCAAGAGCAACTCGGTCGCCGCATACACTATTCTCAGAATGACTTGGTTGAGTACTC
ACCAGTCACAGAAAAGCATCTTACGGATGGCATGACAGTAAGAGAATTATGCAGTGCTGCCATAACCATG
AGTGATAACACTGCGGCCAACTTACTTCTGACAACGATCGGAGGACCGAAGGAGCTAACCGCTTTTTTGC
ACAACATGGGGGATCATGTAACTCGCCTTGATCGTTGGGAACCGGAGCTGAATGAAGCCATACCAAACGA
CGAGCGTGACACCACGATGCCTGCAGCAATGGCAACAACGTTGCGCAAACTATTAACTGGCGAACTACTT
ACTCTAGCTTCCCGGCAACAATTAATAGACTGGATGGAGGCGGATAAAGTTGCAGGACCACTTCTGCGCT
CGGCCCTTCCGGCTGGCTGGTTTATTGCTGATAAATCTGGAGCCGGTGAGCGTGGGTCTCGCGGTATCAT
TGCAGCACTGGGGCCAGATGGTAAGCCCTCCCGTATCGTAGTTATCTACACGACGGGGAGTCAGGCAACT
ATGGATGAACGAAATAGACAGATCGCTGAGATAGGTGCCTCACTGATTAAGCATTGGTAACTGTCAGACC
AAGTTTACTCATATATACTTTAGATTGATTTAAAACTTCATTTTTAATTTAAAAGGATCTAGGTGAAGAT
CCTTTTTGATAATCTCATGACCAAAATCCCTTAACGTGAGTTTTCGTTCCACTGAGCGTCAGACCCCGTA
GAAAAGATCAAAGGATCTTCTTGAGATCCTTTTTTTCTGCGCGTAATCTGCTGCTTGCAAACAAAAAAAC
CACCGCTACCAGCGGTGGTTTGTTTGCCGGATCAAGAGCTACCAACTCTTTTTCCGAAGGTAACTGGCTT
CAGCAGAGCGCAGATACCAAATACTGTCCTTCTAGTGTAGCCGTAGTTAGGCCACCACTTCAAGAACTCT
GTAGCACCGCCTACATACCTCGCTCTGCTAATCCTGTTACCAGTGGCTGCTGCCAGTGGCGATAAGTCGT
GTCTTACCGGGTTGGACTCAAGACGATAGTTACCGGATAAGGCGCAGCGGTCGGGCTGAACGGGGGGTTC
GTGCACACAGCCCAGCTTGGAGCGAACGACCTACACCGAACTGAGATACCTACAGCGTGAGCTATGAGAA
AGCGCCACGCTTCCCGAAGGGAGAAAGGCGGACAGGTATCCGGTAAGCGGCAGGGTCGGAACAGGAGAGC
GCACGAGGGAGCTTCCAGGGGGAAACGCCTGGTATCTTTATAGTCCTGTCGGGTTTCGCCACCTCTGACT
TGAGCGTCGATTTTTGTGATGCTCGTCAGGGGGGCGGAGCCTATGGAAAAACGCCAGCAACGCGGCCTTT
TTACGGTTCCTGGCCTTTTGCTGGCCTTTTGCTCACATGTTCTTTCCTGCGTTATCCCCTGATTCTGTGG
ATAACCGTATTACCGCCTTTGAGTGAGCTGATACCGCTCGCCGCAGCCGAACGACCGAGCGCAGCGAGTC
AGTGAGCGAGGAAGCGGAAGAGCGCCTGATGCGGTATTTTCTCCTTACGCATCTGTGCGGTATTTCACAC
CGCATAAATTCCGACACCATCGAATGGTGCAAAACCTTTCGCGGTATGGCATGATAGCGCCCGGAAGAGA
GTCAATTCAGGGTGGTGAATGTGAAACCAGTAACGTTATACGATGTCGCAGAGTATGCCGGTGTCTCTTA
TCAGACCGTTTCCCGCGTGGTGAACCAGGCCAGCCACGTTTCTGCGAAAACGCGGGAAAAAGTGGAAGCG
GCGATGGCGGAGCTGAATTACATTCCCAACCGCGTGGCACAACAACTGGCGGGCAAACAGTCGTTGCTGA
TTGGCGTTGCCACCTCCAGTCTGGCCCTGCACGCGCCGTCGCAAATTGTCGCGGCGATTAAATCTCGCGC
CGATCAACTGGGTGCCAGCGTGGTGGTGTCGATGGTAGAACGAAGCGGCGTCGAAGCCTGTAAAGCGGCG
GTGCACAATCTTCTCGCGCAACGCGTCAGTGGGCTGATCATTAACTATCCGCTGGATGACCAGGATGCCA
TTGCTGTGGAAGCTGCCTGCACTAATGTTCCGGCGTTATTTCTTGATGTCTCTGACCAGACACCCATCAA
CAGTATTATTTTCTCCCATGAAGACGGTACGCGACTGGGCGTGGAGCATCTGGTCGCATTGGGTCACCAG
CAAATCGCGCTGTTAGCGGGCCCATTAAGTTCTGTCTCGGCGCGTCTGCGTCTGGCTGGCTGGCATAAAT
ATCTCACTCGCAATCAAATTCAGCCGATAGCGGAACGGGAAGGCGACTGGAGTGCCATGTCCGGTTTTCA
ACAAACCATGCAAATGCTGAATGAGGGCATCGTTCCCACTGCGATGCTGGTTGCCAACGATCAGATGGCG
CTGGGCGCAATGCGCGCCATTACCGAGTCCGGGCTGCGCGTTGGTGCGGATATCTCGGTAGTGGGATACG
ACGATACCGAAGACAGCTCATGTTATATCCCGCCGTCAACCACCATCAAACAGGATTTTCGCCTGCTGGG
GCAAACCAGCGTGGACCGCTTGCTGCAACTCTCTCAGGGCCAGGCGGTGAAGGGCAATCAGCTGTTGCCC
GTCTCACTGGTGAAAAGAAAAACCACCCTGGCGCCCAATACGCAAACCGCCTCTCCCCGCGCGTTGGCCG
ATTCATTAATGCAGCTGGCACGACAGGTTTCCCGACTGGAAAGCGGGCAGTGAGCGCAACGCAATTAATG
TGAGTTAGCTCACTCATTAGGCACCCCAGGCTTTACACTTTATGCTTCCGGCTCGTATGTTGTGTGGAAT
TGTGAGCGGATAACAATTTCACACAGGAAACAGCTATGACCATGATTACGGATTCACTGGCCGTCGTTTT
ACAACGTCGTGACTGGGAAAACCCTGGCGTTACCCAACTTAATCGCCTTGCAGCACATCCCCCTTTCGCC
AGCTGGCGTAATAGCGAAGAGGCCCGCACCGATCGCCCTTCCCAACAGTTGCGCAGCCTGAATGGCGAAT
GGCGCTTTGCCTGGTTTCCGGCACCAGAAGCGGTGCCGGAAAGCTGGCTGGAGTGCGATCTTCCTGAGGC
CGATACTGTCGTCGTCCCCTCAAACTGGCAGATGCACGGTTACGATGCGCCCATCTACACCAACGTAACC
TATCCCATTACGGTCAATCCGCCGTTTGTTCCCACGGAGAATCCGACGGGTTGTTACTCGCTCACATTTA
ATGTTGATGAAAGCTGGCTACAGGAAGGCCAGACGCGAATTATTTTTGATGGCGTTGGAATT
Features (pLannotate 1.2.2; 17 found; start..end, strand, type, name):
      6..107     -  CDS            yciV (fragment): RNAAM_ECOLI - Also known as trpH From Escherichia coli (strain K12).
    183..211     +  promoter       tac promoter: strong E. coli promoter; hybrid between the trp and lac UV5 promoters
    219..235     +  protein_bind   lac operator: The lac repressor binds to the lac operator to inhibit transcription in E. coli. This inhibition can be relieved by adding lactose or isopropyl-β-D-thiogalactopyranoside (IPTG). lac repressor encoded by lacI
    258..911     +  CDS            GST26_SCHJA: Experimental evidence at protein level: Swiss-Prot protein existence level 1. GST isoenzymes appear to play a central role in the parasite detoxification system. Other functions are also suspected including a role in increasing the solubility of haematin in the parasite gut. From Schistosoma japonicum (Blood fluke).
    951..2273    +  CDS            Pacsin1: PACN1_MOUSE - Also known as Pacsin. Experimental evidence at protein level: Swiss-Prot protein existence level 1. Binds to membranes via its F-BAR domain and mediates membrane tubulation. Plays a role in the reorganization of the microtubule cytoskeleton via its interaction with MAPT; this decreases microtubule stability and inhibits MAPT-induced microtubule polymerization. Plays a role in cellular transport processes by recruiting DNM1, DNM2 and DNM3 to membranes. Plays a role in the reorganization of the actin cytoskeleton and in neuron morphogenesis via its interaction with COBL and WASL, a
   2309..2348    +  CDS            rop (fragment): Rop protein, which maintains plasmids at low copy number; rop
   2450..2490    +  misc_feature   bom (fragment): basis of mobility region from pBR322
   2595..2699    +  promoter       AmpR promoter: bla
   2700..3560    +  CDS            AmpR: β-lactamase; bla; confers resistance to ampicillin, carbenicillin, and related antibiotics
   3731..4319    +  rep_origin     ori: high-copy-number ColE1/pMB1/pBR322/pUC origin of replication
   4505..4556    -  misc_feature   bom (fragment): basis of mobility region from pBR322
   4563..4640    +  promoter       lacIq promoter: lacI (mutant); In the lacIq allele, a single base change in the promoter boosts expression of the lacI gene about 10-fold.
   4641..5723    +  CDS            lacI: lac repressor; lacI; The lac repressor binds to the lac operator to inhibit transcription in E. coli. This inhibition can be relieved by adding lactose or isopropyl-β-D-thiogalactopyranoside (IPTG).
   5736..5757    +  protein_bind   CAP binding site: CAP binding activates transcription in the presence of cAMP. E. coli catabolite activator protein
   5772..5802    +  promoter       lac promoter: promoter for the E. coli lac operon
   5810..5826    +  protein_bind   lac operator: The lac repressor binds to the lac operator to inhibit transcription in E. coli. This inhibition can be relieved by adding lactose or isopropyl-β-D-thiogalactopyranoside (IPTG). lac repressor encoded by lacI
   5846..6019    +  CDS            lacZα: LacZα fragment of β-galactosidase; lacZ fragment
