[The description below was written by a language model from this plasmid's Addgene catalogue record and pLannotate feature annotations shown in this document.]
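Description:
pGEX6P1-Syndapin1fl is a bacterial expression plasmid built on the commercial pGEX6P1 backbone for producing full-length mouse Syndapin1 (Pacsin1) as an N-terminal glutathione S-transferase fusion in E. coli. The roughly 1.3 kb Pacsin1 coding sequence was inserted between the BamHI and XhoI sites downstream of, and in frame with, the Schistosoma japonicum GST open reading frame, giving a total plasmid size of about 6.3 kb. The plasmid replicates from a ColE1/pMB1-type origin, is recorded as high copy, and is selected with ampicillin through the β-lactamase gene and its own promoter.

Transcription of the GST-Pacsin1 fusion is driven by the tac promoter, a strong trp/lac hybrid, followed by a lac operator. The plasmid also carries lacI under the up-regulated lacIq promoter, so it supplies ample lac repressor to keep expression low until IPTG is added. The short gap annotated between the GST and Pacsin1 coding regions is the linker of the backbone. In the pGEX-6P series this linker normally carries a PreScission protease recognition site for removing the tag, although the feature table does not annotate it. The remaining annotations are backbone remnants rather than functional parts of the payload: the rop and bom fragments, a yciV fragment, and a lac promoter/operator with a lacZα segment.

The record does not state a specific application. The design suits inducible overexpression and glutathione-affinity purification of this F-BAR domain protein, which is involved in membrane tubulation, dynamin recruitment and cytoskeletal reorganisation. Such material would typically be used in biochemical, structural or pull-down binding studies.
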