Addgene plasmid #36859: pGEX6P1-Syndapin1fl
Depositing lab: Yvonne Groemping. Depositing organization: Max Planck Institute for Developmental Biology.
Backbone
  Vector backbone: pGEX6P1
  Backbone manufacturer: GE Healthcare
  Backbone size w/o insert (bp): 4960
  Total vector size (bp): 6292
  Vector type: Bacterial Expression
Growth in bacteria
  Bacterial resistance: Ampicillin, 100 μg/mL
  Growth temperature: 37°C
  Growth strain: Top10
  Copy number: High Copy
Gene/Insert
  Gene/Insert name: Syndapin1 (alt name: Pacsin1)
  Species: M. musculus (mouse)
  Insert size (bp): 1332
  GenBank ID: NM_011861
  Entrez Gene: Pacsin1 (a.k.a. A830061D09Rik, H74, mKIAA1379, syndapin)
  Tag / fusion protein: GST (N terminal on backbone)
  Cloning method: Restriction Enzyme; 5′ cloning site BamHI (unknown if destroyed); 3′ cloning site XhoI (unknown if destroyed)
  Sequencing primers: 5′ pGEX5; 3′ pGEX3
Resource information
  A portion of this plasmid was derived from a plasmid made by: The template was purchased from the company BioCat, Heidelberg, Germany.
Terms and licenses: Academic/Nonprofit Terms; Industry Terms: Not Available to Industry
How to cite: pGEX6P1-Syndapin1fl was a gift from Yvonne Groemping (Addgene plasmid # 36859 ; http://n2t.net/addgene:36859 ; RRID:Addgene_36859)
