>Addgene plasmid #36859 | pGEX6P1-Syndapin1fl | addgene partial sequence | sequence record 49534 | pGEX3
CGTCAGTCAGTCACGATGCGGCCGCTCGAGTCATATAGCCTCAACGTAGTTGGCAGGATAGAGGCCCAGC
TGTCCGCTGTCCAGCCGCCCGCGGCACCAACCCTGTTCGTCTTCCTCTCCGAGCTTGGTGAGCTCATCTC
CGGCCTTGAAGCTGAGCTCATCCTGCTCCTGACCGTCGTAGTCATAGAGTGCCCGTACACGAACTCCCTT
GGCATCATCCTCGAAGGGGTTGGCGCCACCATTGGCCTCATTGCCCCCGAAGGGGTTTCCGCTCTCATCG
TCTGACCACTCGGTGGCATATGTTTGGCCTCGGTCATAGCTGCTAACACTGCCACGGTCCCCAGCCTGGG
ATGTGGATTCTACAGCCCCAGTGGCATTGCTCAGGGTGGCCCCCTCTGCCTTCTTAGGCTGTTTCTCCTT
CTTGGCAGTGGTGTGCGGGAGGTCTGGGTTCCACTCCTCGAACTGCGGCCAGTTCATGGGCATCCCGGGG
CCACTGGTGCTGCGGAACCACCTGAGGTCCTCCTGGGCATCGGCCCCCCGGATGGCCTGCTCCAGTTCTC
GGTAGACATGCATGTAGCTGCTGTTCTCCGCTAGGTTGAGATGCCGTTTGATATCCAGCAGGACTTCCTT
CAGGAAGACCAGCCGCTTCTCCTCAAACTGCTGGCACTGCTCAAACACCTGCTCCATGCCCTCCATGTAC
TGTGGTGTGGTCTTGCCCACATCTTCCAGCACCTTCTCATACTTCTCCTGAGTCTTTTGCACATCCTGTC
TGC
